>Addgene plasmid #79947 | pCMV-EPN-32 | addgene partial sequence | sequence record 162155 | CMV-F 5'-CGCAAATGGGCGGTAGGCGTG-3'
CTCTCTGGCTAACTAGAGAACCCACTGCTTACTGGCTTATCGAAATTAATACGACTCACTATAGGGAGAC
CCAAGCTGGCTAGCGTTTAAACGGGCCCTCTAGAATTATCGATCCGGAGGTACCATGCTGCAGTCTCGTC
CGGAACCGACCGCACCGCCGGAAGAATCTTTCCGTTCTGGTGTTGAAACCACCACGCCACCGCAAAAACA
GGAGCCGATCGACAAAGAACTGTACCCGCTGACCTCTCTGCGTTCTCTGTTCGGTAACGACCCGTCTTCT
CAGAAGATCGAAGAGCTGTTCAAGAAACACAAGATCGTTGCCGTGCTGCGTGCCAATAGTGTGGAAGAAG
CGAAAAAGAAAGCGCTGGCGGTTTTCCTGGGCGGCGTTCATCTGATTGAAATTACCTTTACCGTGCCGGA
TGCGGATACCGTGATTAAGGAACTGAGCTTTCTGAAGGAAATGGGCGCGATTATTGGTGCGGGCACCGTG
ACCAGCGTGGAGCAGTGCCGTAAAGCGGTGGAAAGTGGCGCCGAATTCATTGTGAGTCCGCACCTGGACG
AGGAAATTAGCCAATTTTGCAAGGAGAAGGGTGTGTTCTATATGCCAGGCGTTATGACCCCGACCGAACT
GGTGAAAGCCATGAAACTGGGCCATACCATCTTAAAACTGTTTCCGGGTGAGGTGGTGGGTCCGCAGTTT
GTTAAAGCGATGAAAGGTCCGTTTCCGAATGTGAAATTTGTGCCAACCGGCGGTGTTAATCTGGACAATG
TGTGCGAATGGTTCAAAGCGGGCGTGCTGGCCGTGGGCGTGGGCAGCGCGTTAGTGAAAGGCACCCCGGT
GGAAGTGGCGGAAAAGGCCAAGGCGTTCGTTGAGAAGATTCGTGGCTGCACCGAACAGAAGCTGATCTCC
GAAGAAGACCTGGGCAGCGGCAGTGGCGACGGCGGTCGTGGTA
