>Addgene plasmid #79947 | pCMV-EPN-32 | addgene partial sequence | sequence record 162156 | Bglob-pA-R 5'-ttttggcagagggaaaaaga-3'
AGGTAGGTGGCCGCCGTCAGTTGATACCACTTCACCGTTTCCTTGCTCAGGTTGAAATCTTTCAGCGGTA
ATGTAATGCCGCCCAGGAAAAAGTTCTCACGCAGGCTTTCCGCGCTCAGAACACTCAGCTGCAGTTCACG
CTGACGCAGGGTTTCTTTACTATAGCCGCTATACACCAGCATTTCATTAAAGGTCGGATTACGGGTTTTA
CGGCTAATTTTGGTTTTGCGTTTACTCGTTTTATGCGTATCCGGCAGCAGATAGGTTTTCACGTACGGAT
TCGGATCGGCGCCATCTTCGGTCACCAGATCTTTGATATGCATCACCATAATGAACAGGGTGCCGTTACG
ATAGCTAACGCTCAGTTTCACCGCGCCACCGCTGCTACCGCCGCTACCATCGCCGCCACGGCTACCACGA
CCGCCGTCGCCACTGCCGCTGCCCAGGTCTTCTTCGGAGATCAGCTTCTGTTCGGTGCAGCCACGAATCT
TCTCAACGAACGCCTTGGCCTTTTCCGCCACTTCCACCGGGGTGCCTTTCACTAACGCGCTGCCCACGCC
CACGGCCAGCACGCCCGCTTTGAACCATTCGCACACATTGTCCAGATTAACACCGCCGGTTGGCACAAAT
TTCACATTCGGAAACGGACCTTTCATCGCTTTAACAAACTGCGGACCCACCACCTCACCCGGAAACAGTT
TTAAGATGGTATGGCCCAGTTTCATGGCTTTCACCAGTTCGGTCGGGGTCATAACGCCTGGCATATAGAA
CACACCCTTCTCCTTGCAAAATTGGCTAATTTCCTCGTCCAGGTGCGGACTCACAATGAATTCGGCGCCA
CTTTCCACCGCTTTACGGCACTGCTCCACGCTGGTCACGGTGCCCGCACCAATAATCGCGCCCATTTCCT
TCAGAAAGCTCAGTTCCTTAATCACGGTATCCGCATCCGGCACGGTAAAGGTAATTTCAATCAGATGAAC
GCCGCCCAGGAAAACCGCCAGCGCTTTCTTTT
