>Addgene plasmid #79947 | pCMV-EPN-32 | depositor partial sequence | sequence record 162158 | EPN-32
CTAGAATTATCGATCCGGAGGTACCATGCTGCAGTCTCGTCCGGAACCGACCGCACCGCCGGAAGAATCT
TTCCGTTCTGGTGTTGAAACCACCACGCCACCGCAAAAACAGGAGCCGATCGACAAAGAACTGTACCCGC
TGACCTCTCTGCGTTCTCTGTTCGGTAACGACCCGTCTTCTCAGAAGATCGAAGAGCTGTTCAAGAAACA
CAAGATCGTTGCCGTGCTGCGTGCCAATAGTGTGGAAGAAGCGAAAAAGAAAGCGCTGGCGGTTTTCCTG
GGCGGCGTTCATCTGATTGAAATTACCTTTACCGTGCCGGATGCGGATACCGTGATTAAGGAACTGAGCT
TTCTGAAGGAAATGGGCGCGATTATTGGTGCGGGCACCGTGACCAGCGTGGAGCAGTGCCGTAAAGCGGT
GGAAAGTGGCGCCGAATTCATTGTGAGTCCGCACCTGGACGAGGAAATTAGCCAATTTTGCAAGGAGAAG
GGTGTGTTCTATATGCCAGGCGTTATGACCCCGACCGAACTGGTGAAAGCCATGAAACTGGGCCATACCA
TCTTAAAACTGTTTCCGGGTGAGGTGGTGGGTCCGCAGTTTGTTAAAGCGATGAAAGGTCCGTTTCCGAA
TGTGAAATTTGTGCCAACCGGCGGTGTTAATCTGGACAATGTGTGCGAATGGTTCAAAGCGGGCGTGCTG
GCCGTGGGCGTGGGCAGCGCGTTAGTGAAAGGCACCCCGGTGGAAGTGGCGGAAAAGGCCAAGGCGTTCG
TTGAGAAGATTCGTGGCTGCACCGAACAGAAGCTGATCTCCGAAGAAGACCTGGGCAGCGGCAGTGGCGA
CGGCGGTCGTGGTAGCCGTGGCGGCGATGGTAGCGGCGGTAGCAGCGGTGGCGCGGTGAAACTGAGCGTT
AGCTATCGTAACGGCACCCTGTTCATTATGGTGATGCATATCAAAGATCTGGTGACCGAAGATGGCGCCG
ATCCGAATCCGTACGTGAAAACCTATCTGCTGCCGGATACGCATAAAACGAGTAAACGCAAAACCAAAAT
TAGCCGTAAAACCCGTAATCCGACCTTTAATGAAATGCTGGTGTATAGCGGCTATAGTAAAGAAACCCTG
CGTCAGCGTGAACTGCAGCTGAGTGTTCTGAGCGCGGAAAGCCTGCGTGAGAACTTTTTCCTGGGCGGCA
TTACATTACCGCTGAAAGATTTCAACCTGAGCAAGGAAACGGTGAAGTGGTATCAACTGACGGCGGCCAC
CTACCTGTGACTCGAGAAGCTTGCTAGCAGATCTT
