[The description below was written by a language model from this plasmid's Addgene catalogue record.]
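Description:
pCMV-EPN-32 is a mammalian expression plasmid built on a pCMV backbone (about 5.4 kb without insert), with the coding insert cloned between the KpnI and XhoI sites. The record also lists it under bacterial expression. It is maintained in E. coli as a high-copy plasmid under ampicillin selection, and it carries a neomycin resistance marker so that transfected mammalian cells can be selected with G418. The promoter is not listed explicitly, although the backbone name implies the cytomegalovirus immediate-early promoter commonly used for strong constitutive expression in mammalian cells. No feature table is provided, so the origin of replication, polyadenylation signal and other backbone elements cannot be detailed here.

The insert, EPN-32, is described only by its domain layout: Late1-I3-01-myc-22GS-C2. Read in order, this suggests a fusion protein with a "Late1" element at the N-terminus, presumably a viral-type late-domain motif of the kind that recruits cellular budding machinery. This is followed by I3-01, the designed self-assembling nanocage subunit, then a myc epitope tag for detection. A "22GS" segment, most likely a flexible glycine-serine linker, connects this to a C-terminal C2 module, probably a membrane-binding domain. These interpretations follow from the naming and are not spelled out in the record. The associated work concerns designed proteins that induce formation of nanocage-containing extracellular vesicles. This construct therefore appears to be one variant in a series testing how the arrangement of membrane-binding, self-assembly and budding-recruitment elements affects release of enveloped protein nanocages from transfected cells.
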