Addgene plasmid #79947: pCMV-EPN-32
Purpose: Late1-I3-01-myc-22GS-C2
Depositing lab: Neil King. Depositing organization: University of Washington. Publication: Designed proteins induce the formation of nanocage-containing extracellular vesicles. Votteler J, Ogohara C, Yi S, Hsia Y, Nattermann U, Belnap DM, King NP, Sundquist WI. Nature. 2016 Dec 8;540(7632):292-295. doi: 10.1038/nature20607. Epub 2016 Nov 30. PubMed 27919066.
Backbone
  Vector backbone: pCMV
  Backbone size w/o insert (bp): 5443
  Modifications to backbone: Inserts were cloned into the Kpn1 and Xho1 sites
  Vector type: Mammalian Expression, Bacterial Expression
  Selectable markers: Neomycin (select with G418)
Growth in bacteria
  Bacterial resistance: Ampicillin, 100 μg/mL
  Growth temperature: 37°C
  Growth strain: DH5alpha
  Copy number: High Copy
Gene/Insert
  Gene/Insert name: EPN-32
Terms and licenses: Academic/Nonprofit Terms; Industry Terms: Not Available to Industry
How to cite: pCMV-EPN-32 was a gift from Neil King (Addgene plasmid # 79947 ; http://n2t.net/addgene:79947 ; RRID:Addgene_79947)
